>Addgene plasmid #60682 | pUCXKT | depositor full sequence | sequence record 108964 | pUCXKT sequence 4973 bps
GACGAAAGGGCCTCGTGATACGCCTATTTTTATAGGTTAATGTCATGATAATAATGGTTTCTTAGACGTC
AGGTGGCACTTTTCGGGGAAATGTGCGCGGAACCCCTATTTGTTTATTTTTCTAAATACATTCAAATATG
TATCCGCTCATGAGACAATAACCCTGATAAATGCTTCAATAATATTGAAAAAGGAAGAGTATGAGTATTC
AACATTTCCGTGTCGCCCTTATTCCCTTTTTTGCGGCATTTTGCCTTCCTGTTTTTGCTCACCCAGAAAC
GCTGGTGAAAGTAAAAGATGCTGAAGATCAGTTGGGTGCACGAGTGGGTTACATCGAACTGGATCTCAAC
AGCGGTAAGATCCTTGAGAGTTTTCGCCCCGAAGAACGTTTTCCAATGATGAGCACTTTTAAAGTTCTGC
TATGTGGCGCGGTATTATCCCGTATTGACGCCGGGCAAGAGCAACTCGGTCGCCGCATACACTATTCTCA
GAATGACTTGGTTGAGTACTCACCAGTCACAGAAAAGCATCTTACGGATGGCATGACAGTAAGAGAATTA
TGCAGTGCTGCCATAACCATGAGTGATAACACTGCGGCCAACTTACTTCTGACAACGATCGGAGGACCGA
AGGAGCTAACCGCTTTTTTGCACAACATGGGGGATCATGTAACTCGCCTTGATCGTTGGGAACCGGAGCT
GAATGAAGCCATACCAAACGACGAGCGTGACACCACGATGCCTGTAGCAATGGCAACAACGTTGCGCAAA
CTATTAACTGGCGAACTACTTACTCTAGCTTCCCGGCAACAATTAATAGACTGGATGGAGGCGGATAAAG
TTGCAGGACCACTTCTGCGCTCGGCCCTTCCGGCTGGCTGGTTTATTGCTGATAAATCTGGAGCCGGTGA
GCGTGGGTCTCGCGGTATCATTGCAGCACTGGGGCCAGATGGTAAGCCCTCCCGTATCGTAGTTATCTAC
ACGACGGGGAGTCAGGCAACTATGGATGAACGAAATAGACAGATCGCTGAGATAGGTGCCTCACTGATTA
AGCATTGGTAACTGTCAGACCAAGTTTACTCATATATACTTTAGATTGATTTAAAACTTCATTTTTAATT
TAAAAGGATCTAGGTGAAGATCCTTTTTGATAATCTCATGACCAAAATCCCTTAACGTGAGTTTTCGTTC
CACTGAGCGTCAGACCCCGTAGAAAAGATCAAAGGATCTTCTTGAGATCCTTTTTTTCTGCGCGTAATCT
GCTGCTTGCAAACAAAAAAACCACCGCTACCAGCGGTGGTTTGTTTGCCGGATCAAGAGCTACCAACTCT
TTTTCCGAAGGTAACTGGCTTCAGCAGAGCGCAGATACCAAATACTGTCCTTCTAGTGTAGCCGTAGTTA
GGCCACCACTTCAAGAACTCTGTAGCACCGCCTACATACCTCGCTCTGCTAATCCTGTTACCAGTGGCTG
CTGCCAGTGGCGATAAGTCGTGTCTTACCGGGTTGGACTCAAGACGATAGTTACCGGATAAGGCGCAGCG
GTCGGGCTGAACGGGGGGTTCGTGCACACAGCCCAGCTTGGAGCGAACGACCTACACCGAACTGAGATAC
CTACAGCGTGAGCTATGAGAAAGCGCCACGCTTCCCGAAGGGAGAAAGGCGGACAGGTATCCGGTAAGCG
GCAGGGTCGGAACAGGAGAGCGCACGAGGGAGCTTCCAGGGGGAAACGCCTGGTATCTTTATAGTCCTGT
CGGGTTTCGCCACCTCTGACTTGAGCGTCGATTTTTGTGATGCTCGTCAGGGGGGCGGAGCCTATGGAAA
AACGCCAGCAACGCGGCCTTTTTACGGTTCCTGGCCTTTTGCTGGCCTTTTGCTCACATGTTCTTTCCTG
CGTTATCCCCTGATTCTGTGGATAACCGTATTACCGCCTTTGAGTGAGCTGATACCGCTCGCCGCAGCCG
AACGACCGAGCGCAGCGAGTCAGTGAGCGAGGAAGCGGAAGAGCACCGGTTCACTGCCCGCTTTCCAGTC
GGGAAACCTGTCGTGCCAGCTGCATTAATGAATCGGCCAACGCGCGGGGAGAGGCGGTTTGCGTATTGGG
CGCCAGGGTGGTTTTTCTTTTCACCAGTGAGACGGGCAACAGCTGATTGCCCTTCACCGCCTGGCCCTGA
GAGAGTTGCAGCAAGCGGTCCACGCTGGTTTGCCCCAGCAGGCGAAAATCCTGTTTGATGGTGGTTAACG
GCGGGATATAACATGAGCTGTCTTCGGTATCGTCGTATCCCACTACCGAGATATCCGCACCAACGCGCAG
CCCGGACTCGGTAATGGCGCGCATTGCGCCCAGCGCCATCTGATCGTTGGCAACCAGCATCGCAGTGGGA
ACGATGCCCTCATTCAGCATTTGCATGGTTTGTTGAAAACCGGACATGGCACTCCAGTCGCCTTCCCGTT
CCGCTATCGGCTGAATTTGATTGCGAGTGAGATATTTATGCCAGCCAGCCAGACGCAGACGCGCCGAGAC
AGAACTTAATGGGCCCGCTAACAGCGCGATTTGCTGGTGACCCAATGCGACCAGATGCTCCACGCCCAGT
CGCGTACCGTCTTCATGGGAGAAAATAATACTGTTGATGGGTGTCTGGTCAGAGACATCAAGAAATAACG
CCGGAACATTAGTGCAGGCAGCTTCCACAGCAATGGCATCCTGGTCATCCAGCGGATAGTTAATGATCAG
CCCACTGACGCGTTGCGCGAGAAGATTGTGCACCGCCGCTTTACAGGCTTCGACGCCGCTTCGTTCTACC
ATCGACACCACCACGCTGGCACCCAGTTGATCGGCGCGAGATTTAATCGCCGCGACAATTTGCGACGGCG
CGTGCAGGGCCAGACTGGAGGTGGCAACGCCAATCAGCAACGACTGTTTGCCCGCCAGTTGTTGTGCCAC
GCGGTTGGGAATGTAATTCAGCTCCGCCATCGCCGCTTCCACTTTTTCCCGCGTTTTCGCAGAAACGTGG
CTGGCCTGGTTCACCACGCGGGAAACGGTCTGATAAGAGACACCGGCATACTCTGCGACATCGTATAACG
TTACTGGTTTCACATTCACCACCCTGAATTGACTCTCTTCCGGGCGCTATCATGCCATACCGCGAAAGGT
TTTGCACCATTCGATGGTGTCAACGTAAATGCCGCTTCGCCTTCGCGCGCGAATTGCAAGCTGATCCGGG
CTTATCGACTGCACGGTGCACCAATGCTTCTGGCGTCAGGCAGCCATCGGAAGCTGTGGTATGGCTGTGC
AGGTCGTAAATCACTGCATAATTCGTGTCGCTCAAGGCGCACTCCCGTTCTGGATAATGTTTTTTGCGCC
GACATCATAACGGTTCTGGCAAATATTCTGAAATGAGCTGTTGACAATTAATCATCGGCTCGTATAATGT
GTGGAATTGTGAGCGGATAACAATTCCCCTCTAGAAATAATTTTGTTTAACTTTAAGAAGGAGATATCAT
ATGGGATCCTCTAGAGTCGACTAATAGAGCTCGATGGATTGCACGCAGGTTCTCCGGCCGCTTGGGTGGA
GAGGCTATTCGGCTATGACTGGGCACAACAGACAATCGGCTGCTCTGATGCCGCCGTGTTCCGGCTGTCA
GCGCAGGGGCGCCCGGTTCTTTTTGTCAAGACCGACCTGTCCGGTGCCCTGAATGAACTGCAGGACGAGG
CAGCGCGGCTATCGTGGCTGGCCACGACGGGCGTTCCTTGCGCAGCTGTGCTCGACGTTGTCACTGAAGC
GGGAAGGGACTGGCTGCTATTGGGCGAAGTGCCGGGGCAGGATCTCCTGTCATCTCACCTTGCTCCTGCC
GAGAAAGTATCCATCATGGCTGATGCAATGCGGCGGCTGCATACGCTTGATCCGGCTACCTGCCCATTCG
ACCACCAAGCGAAACATCGCATCGAGCGAGCACGTACTCGGATGGAAGCCGGTCTTGTCGATCAGGATGA
TCTGGACGAAGAGCATCAGGGGCTCGCGCCAGCCGAACTGTTCGCCAGGCTCAAGGCGCGCATGCCCGAC
GGCGAGGATCTCGTCGTGACCCATGGCGATGCCTGCTTGCCGAATATCATGGTGGAAAATGGCCGCTTTT
CTGGATTCATCGACTGTGGCCGGCTGGGTGTGGCGGACCGCTATCAGGACATAGCGTTGGCTACCCGTGA
TATTGCTGAAGAGCTTGGCGGCGAATGGGCTGACCGCTTCCTCGTGCTTTACGGTATCGCCGCTCCCGAT
TCGCAGCGCATCGCCTTCTATCGCCTTCTTGACGAGTTCTTCTGAAAGCTTGGCTGTTTTGGCGGATGAG
AGAAGATTTTCAGCCTGATACAGATTAAATCAGAACGCAGAAGCGGTCTGATAAAACAGAATTTGCCTGG
CGGCAGTAGCGCGGTGGTCCCACCTGACCCCATGCCGAACTCAGAAGTGAAACGCCGTAGCGCCGATGGT
AGTGTGGGGTCTCCCCATGCGAGAGTAGGGAACTGCCAGGCATCAAATAAAACGAAAGGCTCAGTCGAAA
GACTGGGCCTTTCGTTTTATCTGTTGTTTGTCGGTGAACGCTCTCCTGAGTAGGACAAATCCGCCGGGAG
CGGATTTGAACGTTGCGAAGCAACGGCCCGGAGGGTGGCGGGCAGGACGCCCGCCATAAACTGCCAGGCA
TCAAATTAAGCAGAAGGCCATCCTGACGGATGGCCTTTTTGCGTTTCTACAAACTCTTTTGTTTATTTTT
CTAAATACATTCAAATATGTATCCGACTAGTGTGCACTCTCAGTACAATCTGCTCTGATGCCGCATAGTT
AAGCCAGCCCCGACACCCGCCAACACCCGCTGACGCGCCCTGACGGGCTTGTCTGCTCCCGGCATCCGCT
TACAGACAAGCTGTGACCGTCTCCGGGAGCTGCATGTGTCAGAGGTTCTCACCGTCATCACCGAAACGCG
CGA
Features (pLannotate 1.2.2; 17 found; start..end, strand, type, name):
     96..200     +  promoter       AmpR promoter: bla
    201..1061    +  CDS            AmpR: β-lactamase; bla; confers resistance to ampicillin, carbenicillin, and related antibiotics
   1232..1820    +  rep_origin     ori: high-copy-number ColE1/pMB1/pBR322/pUC origin of replication
   2011..3093    -  CDS            lacI: lac repressor; lacI; The lac repressor binds to the lac operator to inhibit transcription in E. coli. This inhibition can be relieved by adding lactose or isopropyl-β-D-thiogalactopyranoside (IPTG).
   3094..3171    -  promoter       lacIq promoter: lacI (mutant); In the lacIq allele, a single base change in the promoter boosts expression of the lacI gene about 10-fold.
   3224..3325    -  CDS            yciV (fragment): RNAAM_ECOLI - Also known as trpH From Escherichia coli (strain K12).
   3401..3429    +  promoter       tac promoter: strong E. coli promoter; hybrid between the trp and lac UV5 promoters
   3433..3457    +  protein_bind   lac operator: The lac repressor binds to the lac operator to inhibit transcription in E. coli. This inhibition can be relieved by adding lactose or isopropyl-β-D-thiogalactopyranoside (IPTG). lac repressor encoded by lacI
   3472..3494    +  RBS            RBS: efficient ribosome binding site from bacteriophage T7 gene 10 (Olins and Rangwala, 1989)
   3503..3521    +  misc_feature   MCS (fragment): pUC18/19 multiple cloning site
   3533..4315    +  CDS            NeoR/KanR: aminoglycoside phosphotransferase from Tn5; aph(3')-II (or nptII); confers resistance to neomycin, kanamycin, and G418 (Geneticin®)
   4405..4520    +  ncRNA          5S rRNA: Accession: RF00001 - 5S ribosomal RNA
   4524..4610    +  terminator     rrnB T1 terminator: Escherichia coli rrnB; transcription terminator T1 from the E. coli rrnB gene
   4702..4729    +  terminator     rrnB T2 terminator: transcription terminator T2 from the E. coli rrnB gene
   4748..4785    +  promoter       AmpR promoter (fragment): bla
   4792..4837    -  misc_feature   bom (fragment): basis of mobility region from pBR322
   4939..1       -  CDS            rop (fragment) (across the origin): Rop protein, which maintains plasmids at low copy number; rop
