[The description below was written by a language model from this plasmid's Addgene catalogue record and pLannotate feature annotations shown in this document.]
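Description:
pUCXKT is an empty-backbone, positive-selection cloning and expression vector for E. coli. It is derived from pUC19 and recorded as 4,973 nt. It replicates at high copy number from the ColE1/pUC-type origin and is maintained with ampicillin through a bla (β-lactamase) cassette driven by its own promoter. The plasmid also carries lacI under the lacIq promoter, supplying high levels of lac repressor in cis, so regulation of the expression cassette does not depend on the host genotype.

The expression unit consists of the strong hybrid tac promoter followed by a lac operator, the efficient bacteriophage T7 gene 10 ribosome binding site, and a short fragment of the pUC18/19 multiple cloning site. Immediately downstream lies a Tn5 aminoglycoside phosphotransferase (NeoR/KanR) coding sequence. This is followed by a 5S rRNA segment and the rrnB T1 and T2 terminators. According to the record, the empty vector does not confer kanamycin resistance and acquires it only when an appropriate insert is cloned by restriction digestion into the cloning site. This gain-of-function design lets recombinants be selected directly on kanamycin while vector-only background is eliminated. The record does not spell out the mechanism by which the insert activates the downstream kanamycin gene. The layout places the marker in the same tac-driven transcription unit as the insert, so the cloned gene should be expressed from tac and be inducible with IPTG or lactose. Small annotated fragments (yciV, bom, rop, a partial AmpR promoter) appear to be remnants of the parental vectors. The plasmid is intended for high-efficiency cloning of genes combined with their direct expression in E. coli.
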