Addgene plasmid #60682: pUCXKT
Purpose: (Empty Backbone) positive selection cloning and expression vector
Depositing lab: David Ackerley. Depositing organization: Victoria University of Wellington. Publication: A gain-of-function positive-selection expression plasmid that enables high-efficiency cloning. Prosser GA, Williams EM, Sissons JA, Walmsley KE, Parker MR, Ackerley DF. Biotechnol Lett. 2014 Sep 26. 10.1007/s10529-014-1673-4 PubMed 25257589.
Backbone
  Vector backbone: pUC19
  Vector type: Bacterial Expression ; positive selection E. coli expression vector
  Promoter: tac
Growth in bacteria
  Bacterial resistance: Ampicillin, 100 μg/mL
  Growth temperature: 37°C
  Growth strain: DH5alpha
  Growth instructions: All temps fine, plasmid gains KanR when appropriate insert cloned, as per Prosser et al, Biotechnology Letters (2014)
  Copy number: High Copy
Gene/Insert
  Cloning method: Restriction Enzyme
  Sequencing primers: 5′ GGCTCGTATAATGTGTGG; 3′ GACCGCTTCTGCGTTCTGAT
Terms and licenses: Academic/Nonprofit Terms; Industry Terms: Not Available to Industry
How to cite: pUCXKT was a gift from David Ackerley (Addgene plasmid # 60682 ; http://n2t.net/addgene:60682 ; RRID:Addgene_60682)
