>Addgene plasmid #60682 | pUCXKT | addgene partial sequence | sequence record 108121 | Neo-F 5'-CGTTGGCTACCCGTGATATT-3'
GGCTGACCGCTTCCTCGTGCTTTACGGTATCGCCGCTCCCGATTCGCAGCGCATCGCCTTCTATCGCCTT
CTTGACGAGTTCTTCTGAAAGCTTGGCTGTTTTGGCGGATGAGAGAAGATTTTCAGCCTGATACAGATTA
AATCAGAACGCAGAAGCGGTCTGATAAAACAGAATTTGCCTGGCGGCAGTAGCGCGGTGGTCCCACCTGA
CCCCATGCCGAACTCAGAAGTGAAACGCCGTAGCGCCGATGGTAGTGTGGGGTCTCCCCATGCGAGAGTA
GGGAACTGCCAGGCATCAAATAAAACGAAAGGCTCAGTCGAAAGACTGGGCCTTTCGTTTTATCTGTTGT
TTGTCGGTGAACGCTCTCCTGAGTAGGACAAATCCGCCGGGAGCGGATTTGAACGTTGCGAAGCAACGGC
CCGGAGGGTGGCGGGCAGGACGCCCGCCATAAACTGCCAGGCATCAAATTAAGCAGAAGGCCATCCTGAC
GGATGGCCTTTTTGCGTTTCTACAAACTCTTTTGTTTATTTTTCTAAATACATTCAAATATGTATCCGAC
TAGTGTGCACTCTCAGTACAATCTGCTCTGATGCCGCATAGTTAAGCCAGCCCCGACACCCGCCAACACC
CGCTGACGCGCCCTGACGGGCTTGTCTGCTCCCGGCATCCGCTTACAGACAAGCTGTGACCGTCTCCGGG
AGCTGCATGTGTCAGAGGTTCTCACCGTCATCACCGAAACGCGCGAGACGAAAGGGCCTCGTGATACGCC
TATTTTTATAGGTTAATGTCATGATAATAATGGTTTCTTAGACGTCAGGTGGCACTTTTCGGG
