>Addgene plasmid #60682 | pUCXKT | addgene partial sequence | sequence record 108122 | LacI-R 5'-GGCATACTCTGCGACATCGT-3'
CATTCACCACCCTGAATTGACTCTCTTCCGGGCGCTATCATGCCATACCGCGAAAGGTTTTGCACCATTC
GATGGTGTCAACGTAAATGCCGCTTCGCCTTCGCGCGCGAATTGCAAGCTGATCCGGGCTTATCGACTGC
ACGGTGCACCAATGCTTCTGGCGTCAGGCAGCCATCGGAAGCTGTGGTATGGCTGTGCAGGTCGTAAATC
ACTGCATAATTCGTGTCGCTCAAGGCGCACTCCCGTTCTGGATAATGTTTTTTGCGCCGACATCATAACG
GTTCTGGCAAATATTCTGAAATGAGCTGTTGACAATTAATCATCGGCTCGTATAATGTGTGGAATTGTGA
GCGGATAACAATTCCCCTCTAGAAATAATTTTGTTTAACTTTAAGAAGGAGATATCATATGGGATCCTCT
AGAGTCGACTAATAGAGCTCGATGGATTGCACGCAGGTTCTCCGGCCGCTTGGGTGGAGAGGCTATTCGG
CTATGACTGGGCACAACAGACAATCGGCTGCTCTGATGCCGCCGTGTTCCGGCTGTCAGCGCAGGGGCGC
CCGGTTCTTTTTGTCAAGACCGACCTGTCCGGTGCCCTGAATGAACTGCAGGACGAGGCAGCGCGGCTAT
CGTGGCTGGCCACGACGGGCGTTCCTTGCGCAGCTGTGCTCGACGTTGTCACTGAAGCGGGAAGGGACTG
GCTGCTATTGGGCGAAGTGCCGGGGCAGGATCTCCTGTCATCTCACCTTGCTCCTGCCGAGAAAGTATCC
ATCATGGCTGATGCAATGCGGCGGCTGCATACGCTTGATCCGGCTACCTGCCCATTCGACCACCAAGCGA
AACATCGCATCGAGCGAGCACGTACTCGGATGGAAGCCGGTCTTGTCGATCAGGATGATCTGGACGAAGA
GCATCA
